>Addgene plasmid #29093 | pEMS1181 | addgene partial sequence | sequence record 41400 | EGFP-N 5'-CGTCGCCGTCCAGCTCGACCAG-3'
TGCTCACCATGGTGGCGGAAGTTCCTATACCTTTTGAAGAATAGGAACTTCGGCGCGCCGGAGCAGCTCT
GTGCCGGGGGCTGGGTGGTCTGGCAGGATCAAGGAACTGGCTAGGACCGCTGCCTGCTCCCCTCACACAC
TGGTGCTGCCGGTGCTCCTGCAAAGAGAGAAACCGAGTGGAGGGGATCTAGGAAGGCTGCAGTCACTCAG
TCCCAGCTCCCTGATAAAGGCTCTGGGAGGGTCTAGGGGAGCTGAGGGGAGGGGCTGAGAGTCACCAATC
CCAGGGTGGCTGGAGGGGAGGCGGGGAGGCTGTAGGGGGGAGGAGGATGCAGACAGTAGCCACACACCCA
GACACACACATACCCCACAGACCCAGCAGTGAGACCATTTCCTAACAGCACCCGAGCTGGCTGCTGTGTA
TGGTTTGTGTACAGTTTGAGGCCGGCCTAGGAGCTCGAATTCATTAAGGGTTATTGAATATGATCGGAAT
TAATTCTTGAAGACGAAAGGGCCTCGTGATACGCCTATTTTTATAGGTTAATGTCATGATAATAATGGTT
TCTTAGACGTGCGGCCGCCGTCAGGTGGCACTTTTCGGGGAAATGTGCGCGGAACCCCTATTTGTTTATT
TTTCTAAATACATTCAAATATGTATCCGCTCATGAGACAATAACCCTGATAAATGCTTCAATAATATTGA
AAAAGGAAGAGTATGAGTATTCAACATTTCCGTGTCGCCCTTATTCCCTTTTTTGCGGCATTTTGCCTTC
CTGTTTTTGCTCACCCAGAAACGCTGGTGAAAGTAAAAGATGCTGAAGATCAGTTGGGTGCACGAGTGGG
TTACATCGAACTGGATCTCAACAGCGGTAAGA
