>Addgene plasmid #29093 | pEMS1181 | addgene partial sequence | sequence record 42431 | pEMS1307-fwd 5'-ccgcacgtctaagaaaccat-3'
GGCGTATCACGAGGCCCTTTCGTCTTCAAGAATTAATTCCGATCATATTCAATAACCCTTAATGAATTCG
AGCTCCTAGGCCGGCCTCAAACTGTACACAAACCATACACAGCAGCCAGCTCGGGTGCTGTTAGGAAATG
GTCTCACTGCTGGGTCTGTGGGGTATGTGTGTGTCTGGGTGTGTGGCTACTGTCTGCATCCTCCTCCCCC
CTACAGCCTCCCCGCCTCCCCTCCAGCCACCCTGGGATTGGTGACTCTCAGCCCCTCCCCTCAGCTCCCC
TAGACCCTCCCAGAGCCTTTATCAGGGAGCTGGGACTGAGTGACTGCAGCCTTCCTAGATCCCCTCCACT
CGGTTTCTCTCTTTGCAGGAGCACCGGCAGCACCAGTGTGTGAGGGGAGCAGGCAGCGGTCCTAGCCAGT
TCCTTGATCCTGCCAGACCACCCAGCCCCCGGCACAGAGCTGCTCCGGCGCGCCGAAGTTCCTATTCTTC
AAAAGGTATAGGAACTTCCGCCACCATGGTGAGCAAGGGCGAGGAGCTGTTCACCGGGGTGGTGCCCATC
CTGGTCGAGCTGGACGGCGACGTAAACGGCCACAAGTTCAGCGTGTCCGGCGAGGGCGAGGGCGATGCCA
CCTACGGCAAGCTGACCCTGAAGTTCATCTGCACCACCGGCAAGCTGCCCGTGCCCTGGCCCACCCTCGT
GACCACCCTGACCTACGGCGTGCAGTGCTTCAGCCGCTACCCCGACCACATGAAGCAGCACGACTTCTTC
AAGTCCGCCATGCCCGAAGGCTACGTCCAGGAGCGCACCATCTTCTTCAAGGACGACGGCAACTACA
