[The description below was written by a language model from this plasmid's Addgene catalogue record.]
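Description:
pEMS1181 is a Pleiades Promoter Project plasmid built on the pEMS1306 backbone, a large vector of about 16.5 kb before insertion. It is maintained in E. coli as a high-copy plasmid under ampicillin selection. The record does not include a feature table, so the origin of replication and any additional backbone elements, such as sequences for genomic targeting or mammalian selection, are not documented here.

The insert is Ple218, a 380 bp human MiniPromoter derived from regulatory sequence of the TAC3 gene, which encodes the tachykinin neuropeptide precursor that gives rise to neurokinin B. It was cloned by restriction digestion between FseI and AscI sites, and it is not recorded whether those sites survive. The backbone supplies an EGFP-NLS reporter, listed as a C-terminal element. The compact promoter is therefore positioned to drive a nuclear-localised green fluorescent protein, with the localisation signal concentrating fluorescence in the nucleus so that individual expressing cells are easier to identify and count.

The construct belongs to a toolbox of small, human-derived promoters designed to drive selective expression in defined brain regions or cell types, with the reporter used to reveal each candidate's expression pattern. The depositor states explicitly that reporter expression under this MiniPromoter has not been tested in this plasmid. Its activity and specificity for TAC3-expressing cells should therefore be regarded as unvalidated, and the plasmid is best viewed as an untested candidate or a source of the Ple218 element.
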