Addgene plasmid #29093: pEMS1181
Purpose: Expression of the reporter gene under the control of the MiniPromoter in this plasmid has not been tested
Depositing lab: Elizabeth Simpson. Depositing organization: University of British Columbia. Publication: A regulatory toolbox of MiniPromoters to drive selective expression in the brain. Portales-Casamar E, Swanson DJ, Liu L, de Leeuw CN, Banks KG, Ho Sui SJ, Fulton DL, Ali J, Amirabbasi M, Arenillas DJ, Babyak N, Black SF, Bonaguro RJ, Brauer E, Candido TR, Castellarin M, Chen J, Chen Y, Cheng JC, Chopra V, Docking TR, Dreolini L, D'Souza CA, Flynn EK, Glenn R, Hatakka K, Hearty TG, Imanian B, Jiang S, Khorasan-zadeh S, Komljenovic I, Laprise S, Liao NY, Lim JS, Lithwick S, Liu F, Liu J, Lu M, McConechy M, McLeod AJ, Milisavljevic M, Mis J, O'Connor K, Palma B, Palmquist DL, Schmouth JF, Swanson MI, Tam B, Ticoll A, Turner JL, Varhol R, Vermeulen J, Watkins RF, Wilson G, Wong BK, Wong SH, Wong TY, Yang GS, Ypsilanti AR, Jones SJ, Holt RA, Goldowitz D, Wasserman WW, Simpson EM. Proc Natl Acad Sci U S A. 2010 Sep 21. 107(38):16589-94. 10.1073/pnas.1009158107 PubMed 20807748.
Backbone
  Vector backbone: pEMS1306
  Backbone size w/o insert (bp): 16454
  Vector type: Pleiades Promoter Project [sic, Pleaides Plieades]
Growth in bacteria
  Bacterial resistance: Ampicillin, 100 μg/mL
  Growth temperature: 37°C
  Growth strain: DH5alpha
  Growth instructions: DH10B
  Copy number: High Copy
Gene/Insert
  Gene/Insert name: Ple218 (alt names: TAC3; tachykinin 2)
  Species: H. sapiens (human)
  Insert size (bp): 380
  Entrez Gene: TAC3 (a.k.a. HH10, NKB, NKNB, PRO1155, ZNEUROK1)
  Tag / fusion protein: EGFP-NLS (C terminal on backbone)
  Cloning method: Restriction Enzyme; 5′ cloning site FseI (unknown if destroyed); 3′ cloning site AscI (unknown if destroyed)
  Sequencing primers: 5′ Unknown
Terms and licenses: Academic/Nonprofit Terms; Industry Terms: Not Available to Industry
How to cite: pEMS1181 was a gift from Elizabeth Simpson (Addgene plasmid # 29093 ; http://n2t.net/addgene:29093 ; RRID:Addgene_29093)
